>Addgene plasmid #1572 | L3607 | depositor full sequence | sequence record 182 | Author sequence
AAGCTTGGGCTGCAGGTCGGCTATAATAAGTTCTTGAATAAAATAATTTTCCCGACAAAACATGAGTATT
TCTTTCGAAAATAAAAGTGCAGGCTAATTAGAGATTATTCTGTAATTAACTGCATAATTTGTCACGTGCC
ATAGTTTTACATTCCACTACGTCATAGTTCTTAAAATACTAATCTCCTGAAAATAGAAGTAGGTGAAGAA
AGTTTAATTATCAGTTCTAAAATGACAATTGATCTTTGGAATATGTTCTGAAACTACCGATCATTGAACA
GATGCTATTTGAATGATATAGAATTGTATATTTGCAATTTCTGAAACGCGTTCTTAAAGGCACACAGATT
AATTCAAAAGGGTCTGGCCGCAAAAAGGTTTATGGTGGCCGATTTTGAGTTTTGTGTGTGATTGCTTTTT
CACAATCAGTGTTTTCAGGATTATGTGATGAACTAGATCTTCAAGTTTCGTTACATTTCATATGTTTTCG
GAACTCACGAAGTACATATTGGGTATTGTGCTCAAAAAATTCAGCAATCAGCTTCGCTCCGCTGACTTTA
GAACCCAAAAAAATAGTATGGCCAAACTGACTGTGTTACGATCATTTCAATTTTTCAATACATATTTAAG
ATTTCTAAGAGTAAGAAGGTCAAAAACTGTTCTGGAATACATATATATTTTTCAGGTTACAATTAGTCAA
AAAGTGCACTGAAATATACGTTTTAATTTCACGAATAACCCAATTAGTTCAATGTATTTTTGGTCAACCA
ACGTTAAAGTTTGGCTTCCAACCAATTATCATTTCTGATCAACCACAATGTTTTTTCTTTATCTGCAAGT
TAATTTTTTATTTTTATCCAGATGTTTGGCATATTTTTCAATTCTTCACTAGCGCCCACTTCTTGCACTT
CCGGCGCCCTGAATCTAATGCATCTGTTGCAAGAATTGAAAGACCAATCAACACATTGTTTTCTTCACGA
GATACTGAAGAAAATGAATAAAAACAGAGAAAAAGAGCCATGTGATTAGTGACAACTGTTGCTAACAGAT
ACCATAGCTTGGACTTGGTACGTGATGGCAACGTATGGGTCAACAAAAATGATTGCAGAGGGGGTGCAAA
ACAGTCAAGTCGAGAAAATATGAAAAACAGAAAACAAAGAACAGAAAAATGGGTTTGAGAGTCAGTATAA
TTTATAAAAGAAAAATTGTACATAGAAATTAACCATTTTTGTAGAAGAAGTTATTTTTCAAGCATCGTTA
AAAATTATTCAAAGCACCTTATTTCATATTTAATTTTAAACATGGTTAAATGAACAACACGGTGCGCAAT
CAGGAAAACTTGAAATCTGAAACTGTTGTTGTGATCTTCTTCGCAACTGTTCAGATAGCACTAGTGTAAT
GTTAAGAGTGCGCGAATATAATGGAATATAATGGATCACACCTCCTGCCATCAGGTAAACGTCTCTGTTA
TCACATATTTCCAACTATTAAATTTTTACCTTTTACAGTTTTACATTTTTTTGAAAAAAGTAACTTTTTG
TCTTCAAAATCCCTGACGAAAATATCAAATATTTTAATCGAGACTGCAGAGGAACCGATTGATGATTTGG
AAAATCCAGCTTTACCTGTGTAAGAACTGAAAAGTTTCATAACCCTAGGGTATTCCCAGTTACATTCCCC
ACTGGCTAACAATAGCACCCAGTTTTTCATCACCTTTCTTCAAATTTCTCGGCGATTTGTTAAAAACAAA
ATTTGTGTCCCTTCTCTGATATCTCTATGTCTCTAAACACAAGTTCATCGGAAAACGAAGGAGGGTAGGT
GTTGGTTGGGCTCCCGAAGTGAAAATAGAAGAGCAAGAATAGAATATTAGAGAGAGAGTGCAGAGAGGGC
GGGATAGCTCCCGGGATTCCGTTTTCTTCTTCTTTATCTTCAACGATGATGTGTGTGCGTGTTGTATAGA
TTCTGTTGCTCCCCCACAACTCGCTCCGAAGGCTCAATACAATTCAATTGATATTGGAGGAGAGCCTACC
GGAGTGGGAGGATAAGAAGAAACATAAGAAGAAGAAGAAGAAGAAGCATGCTTCTGGTTTTTGATGCTAT
GAAAACGGCACAAAAAGATGATTGAGGTCCCTTTTCAATACCTTCTCTCATCTTTCAAATCCCATTGAAA
CCTAAAACTTCTCACCACGCTTTACCATTGTTCTCCAAAAACTTATAGCAATGTCTATAACTTTTTTATC
TCTGAAAAGCAGTGTTCCATTTTTCTTTTTCCTATTTTATTTCAATTGTTTCTCACATTTCGTTTGGATT
CTTTGCTTGTCAACCAGCTTCTTCTTCCACTTTTACCGTCTAATTTTCAGGGCAGGGAGCCATCAAACCC
ACGACCACTAGATCCATCTAGAGGATCCCCGGGATTGGCCAAAGGACCCAAAGGTATGTTTCGAATGATA
CTAACATAACATAGAACATTTTCAGGAGGACCCTTGGAGGGTACCGGTAGAAAAAATGAGTAAAGGAGAA
GAACTTTTCACTGGAGTTGTCCCAATTCTTGTTGAATTAGATGGTGATGTTAATGGGCACAAATTTTCTG
TCAGTGGAGAGGGTGAAGGTGATGCAACATACGGAAAACTTACCCTTAAATTTATTTGCACTACTGGAAA
ACTACCTGTTCCATGGGTAAGTTTAAACATATATATACTAACTAACCCTGATTATTTAAATTTTCAGCCA
ACACTTGTCACTACTTTCTCACACGGCGTACAATGCTTCTCGAGATACCCAGATCATATGAAACAGCATG
ACTTTTTCAAGAGTGCCATGCCCGAAGGTTATGTACAGGAAAGAACTATATTTTTCAAAGATGACGGGAA
CTACAAGACACGTAAGTTTAAACAGTTCGGTACTAACTAACCATACATATTTAAATTTTCAGGTGCTGAA
GTCAAGTTTGAAGGTGATACCCTTGTTAATAGAATCGAGTTAAAAGGTATTGATTTTAAAGAAGATGGAA
ACATTCTTGGACACAAATTGGAATACAACTTCAACTCACACAACGTATACATCGCAGCAGACAAACAAAA
GAATGGAATCAAAGTTGTAAGTTTAAACATGATTTTACTAACTAACTAATCTGATTTAAATTTTCAGAAC
TTCAAAATTAGACACAACATTGAAGATGGAAGCGTTCAACTAGCAGACCATTATCAACAAAATACTCCAA
TTGGCGATGGCCCTGTCCTTTTACCAGACAACCATTACCTGTCCACACAATCTGCCCTTTCGAAAGATCC
CAACGAAAAGAGAGACCACATGGTCCTTCTTGAGTTTGTAACAGCTGCTGGGATTACACATGGCATGGAT
GAACTATACAAATAGCATTCGTAGAATTGTAAGTTTAAACTTTCTCATACTAACTAACGCGCTCTATTTA
AATTTTCAGAATTCCAACTGAGCGCCGGTCGCTACCATTACCAACTTGTCTGGTGTCAAAAATAATAGGG
GCCGCTGTCATCAGAGTAAGTTTAAACTGAGTTCTACTAACTAACGAGTAATATTTAAATTTTCAGCATC
TCGCGCCCGTGCCTCTGACTTCTAAGTCCAATTACTCTTCAACATCCCTACATGCTCTTTCTCCCTGTGC
TCCCACCCCCTATTTTTGTTATTATCAAAAAACTTCTCTTAATTTCTTTGTTTTTTAGCTTCTTTTAAGT
CACCTCTAACAATGAAATTGTGTAGATTCAAAAATAGAATTAATTCGTAATAAAAAGTCGAAAAAAATTG
TGCTCCCTCCCCCCATTAATAATAATTCTATCCCAAAATCTACACAATGTTCTGTGTACACTTCTTATGT
TTTTTACTTCTGATAAATTTTTTTGAAACATCATAGAAAAAACCGCACACAAAATACCTTATCATATGTT
ACGTTTCAGTTTATGACCGCAATTTTTATTTCTTCGCACGTCTGGGCCTCTCATGACGTCAAATCATGCT
CATCGTGAAAAAGTTTTGGAGTATTTTTGGAATTTTTCAATCAAGTGAAAGTTTATGAAATTAATTTTCC
TGCTTTTGCTTTTTGGGGTTTCCCCTATTGTTTGTCAAGATTTCGAGGACGGCGTTTTTCTTGCTAAAAT
CACAAGTATTGATGAGCACGATGCAAGAAAGATCGGAAGAAGGTTTGGGTTTGAGGCTCAGTGGAAGGTG
AGTAGAAGTTGATAATTTGAAAGTGGAGTAGTGTCTATGGGGTTTTTGCCTTAAATGACAGAATACATTC
CCAATATACCAAACATAACTGTTTCCTACTAGTCGGCCGTACGGGCCCTTTCGTCTCGCGCGTTTCGGTG
ATGACGGTGAAAACCTCTGACACATGCAGCTCCCGGAGACGGTCACAGCTTGTCTGTAAGCGGATGCCGG
GAGCAGACAAGCCCGTCAGGGCGCGTCAGCGGGTGTTGGCGGGTGTCGGGGCTGGCTTAACTATGCGGCA
TCAGAGCAGATTGTACTGAGAGTGCACCATATGCGGTGTGAAATACCGCACAGATGCGTAAGGAGAAAAT
ACCGCATCAGGCGGCCTTAAGGGCCTCGTGATACGCCTATTTTTATAGGTTAATGTCATGATAATAATGG
TTTCTTAGACGTCAGGTGGCACTTTTCGGGGAAATGTGCGCGGAACCCCTATTTGTTTATTTTTCTAAAT
ACATTCAAATATGTATCCGCTCATGAGACAATAACCCTGATAAATGCTTCAATAATATTGAAAAAGGAAG
AGTATGAGTATTCAACATTTCCGTGTCGCCCTTATTCCCTTTTTTGCGGCATTTTGCCTTCCTGTTTTTG
CTCACCCAGAAACGCTGGTGAAAGTAAAAGATGCTGAAGATCAGTTGGGTGCACGAGTGGGTTACATCGA
ACTGGATCTCAACAGCGGTAAGATCCTTGAGAGTTTTCGCCCCGAAGAACGTTTTCCAATGATGAGCACT
TTTAAAGTTCTGCTATGTGGCGCGGTATTATCCCGTATTGACGCCGGGCAAGAGCAACTCGGTCGCCGCA
TACACTATTCTCAGAATGACTTGGTTGAGTACTCACCAGTCACAGAAAAGCATCTTACGGATGGCATGAC
AGTAAGAGAATTATGCAGTGCTGCCATAACCATGAGTGATAACACTGCGGCCAACTTACTTCTGACAACG
ATCGGAGGACCGAAGGAGCTAACCGCTTTTTTGCACAACATGGGGGATCATGTAACTCGCCTTGATCGTT
GGGAACCGGAGCTGAATGAAGCCATACCAAACGACGAGCGTGACACCACGATGCCTGTAGCAATGGCAAC
AACGTTGCGCAAACTATTAACTGGCGAACTACTTACTCTAGCTTCCCGGCAACAATTAATAGACTGGATG
GAGGCGGATAAAGTTGCAGGACCACTTCTGCGCTCGGCCCTTCCGGCTGGCTGGTTTATTGCTGATAAAT
CTGGAGCCGGTGAGCGTGGGTCTCGCGGTATCATTGCAGCACTGGGGCCAGATGGTAAGCCCTCCCGTAT
CGTAGTTATCTACACGACGGGGAGTCAGGCAACTATGGATGAACGAAATAGACAGATCGCTGAGATAGGT
GCCTCACTGATTAAGCATTGGTAACTGTCAGACCAAGTTTACTCATATATACTTTAGATTGATTTAAAAC
TTCATTTTTAATTTAAAAGGATCTAGGTGAAGATCCTTTTTGATAATCTCATGACCAAAATCCCTTAACG
TGAGTTTTCGTTCCACTGAGCGTCAGACCCCGTAGAAAAGATCAAAGGATCTTCTTGAGATCCTTTTTTT
CTGCGCGTAATCTGCTGCTTGCAAACAAAAAAACCACCGCTACCAGCGGTGGTTTGTTTGCCGGATCAAG
AGCTACCAACTCTTTTTCCGAAGGTAACTGGCTTCAGCAGAGCGCAGATACCAAATACTGTCCTTCTAGT
GTAGCCGTAGTTAGGCCACCACTTCAAGAACTCTGTAGCACCGCCTACATACCTCGCTCTGCTAATCCTG
TTACCAGTGGCTGCTGCCAGTGGCGATAAGTCGTGTCTTACCGGGTTGGACTCAAGACGATAGTTACCGG
ATAAGGCGCAGCGGTCGGGCTGAACGGGGGGTTCGTGCACACAGCCCAGCTTGGAGCGAACGACCTACAC
CGAACTGAGATACCTACAGCGTGAGCATTGAGAAAGCGCCACGCTTCCCGAAGGGAGAAAGGCGGACAGG
TATCCGGTAAGCGGCAGGGTCGGAACAGGAGAGCGCACGAGGGAGCTTCCAGGGGGAAACGCCTGGTATC
TTTATAGTCCTGTCGGGTTTCGCCACCTCTGACTTGAGCGTCGATTTTTGTGATGCTCGTCAGGGGGGCG
GAGCCTATGGAAAAACGCCAGCAACGCGGCCTTTTTACGGTTCCTGGCCTTTTGCTGGCCTTTTGCTCAC
ATGTTCTTTCCTGCGTTATCCCCTGATTCTGTGGATAACCGTATTACCGCCTTTGAGTGAGCTGATACCG
CTCGCCGCAGCCGAACGACCGAGCGCAGCGAGTCAGTGAGCGAGGAAGCGGAAGAGCGCCCAATACGCAA
ACCGCCTCTCCCCGCGCGTTGGCCGATTCATTAATGCAGCTGGCACGACAGGTTTCCCGACTGGAAAGCG
GGCAGTGAGCGCAACGCAATTAATGTGAGTTAGCTCACTCATTAGGCACCCCAGGCTTTACACTTTATGC
TTCCGGCTCGTATGTTGTGTGGAATTGTGAGCGGATAACAATTTCACACAGGAAACAGCTATGACCATGA
TTACGCCAAGCTGTAAGTTTAAACATGATCTTACTAACTAACTATTCTCATTTAAATTTTCAGAGCTTAA
AAATGGCTGAAATCACTCACAACGATGGATACGCTAACAACTTGGAAATGAAAT
Features (pLannotate 1.2.2; 12 found; start..end, strand, type, name):
   2397..2413    -  misc_feature   MCS (fragment): pUC18/19 multiple cloning site
   2506..3372    +  CDS            BFP: BFP is a basic (constitutively fluorescent) blue fluorescent protein published in 1996, derived from Aequorea victoria.
   4045..4197    +  CDS            aex-5 (fragment): AEX5_CAEEL - Also known as kpc-3 From Caenorhabditis elegans.
   4325..4360    +  CDS            rop (fragment): Rop protein, which maintains plasmids at low copy number; rop
   4462..4561    +  misc_feature   bom (fragment): basis of mobility region from pBR322
   4659..4763    +  promoter       AmpR promoter: bla
   4764..5624    +  CDS            AmpR: β-lactamase; bla; confers resistance to ampicillin, carbenicillin, and related antibiotics
   5795..6383    +  rep_origin     ori: high-copy-number ColE1/pMB1/pBR322/pUC origin of replication
   6566..6658    +  CDS            lacI (fragment): lac repressor; lacI; The lac repressor binds to the lac operator to inhibit transcription in E. coli. This inhibition can be relieved by adding lactose or isopropyl-β-D-thiogalactopyranoside (IPTG).
   6671..6692    +  protein_bind   CAP binding site: CAP binding activates transcription in the presence of cAMP. E. coli catabolite activator protein
   6707..6737    +  promoter       lac promoter: promoter for the E. coli lac operon
   6745..6761    +  protein_bind   lac operator: The lac repressor binds to the lac operator to inhibit transcription in E. coli. This inhibition can be relieved by adding lactose or isopropyl-β-D-thiogalactopyranoside (IPTG). lac repressor encoded by lacI
