[The description below was written by a language model from this plasmid's Addgene catalogue record and pLannotate feature annotations shown in this document.]
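Description:
L3607 is a Caenorhabditis elegans expression vector from the 1997 Fire Lab Vector Kit, catalogued as an empty backbone of roughly 6.9 kb with no user insert; the parental backbone is listed as unknown. It is propagated in E. coli using a high-copy ColE1/pUC-type origin and selected through the β-lactamase (AmpR) gene under its own promoter. Remnants of pUC/pBR322 sequence are also annotated, including short rop, bom and lacI fragments, a CAP binding site, the lac promoter and operator, and a fragment of the pUC18/19 multiple cloning site.

The payload is described in the record as a string of modular segments. It begins with myo-3 elements (myo3-2341 and myo3Tsa), which appear to be upstream sequence from the body-wall muscle myosin gene and would direct expression in muscle, although the feature table does not annotate the first ~2.4 kb where this region would lie. These are followed by a GFP coding region carrying Y66H, Y145F and M153A substitutions. Y66H shifts the chromophore to blue emission, consistent with the automated annotation of this reading frame as BFP. The coding sequence is split by several synthetic introns (the IVS segments), a typical Fire vector design feature intended to improve expression in worms. A "decoy" element, in these vectors a short upstream sequence meant to reduce the effects of readthrough from the backbone, is also listed. A short match to aex-5 downstream of the reporter is a fragment hit of unclear significance, and the record does not name the 3' UTR.

The vector would typically serve as a blue-fluorescent muscle reporter or transformation marker, or as a starting point for building fusions.
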