Addgene plasmid #1572: L3607
Purpose: (Empty Backbone)
Depositing lab: Andrew Fire. Depositing organization: Carnegie Institution for Science.
Backbone
  Vector backbone: Unknown
  Backbone size (bp): 6921
  Vector type: Worm Expression
Growth in bacteria
  Bacterial resistance: Ampicillin, 100 μg/mL
  Growth temperature: 37°C
  Growth strain: DH5alpha
  Copy number: Unknown
Gene/Insert
  Gene/Insert name: None
  Tag / fusion protein: myo3-2341, myo3Tsa, IVSA, gfpN, IVSR, gfpY66H, IVSS, gfpY145F, gfpM153A, IVST, gfpC, IVSM, IVSL, decoy
  Cloning method: Restriction Enzyme
Terms and licenses: Academic/Nonprofit Terms; Industry Terms: Not Available to Industry
Depositor comments: See Fire Lab Vector Kit Documentation 1997. Fire Lab Miniprep Number pPD115.105, Ligation number L3607.
How to cite: L3607 was a gift from Andrew Fire (Addgene plasmid # 1572 ; http://n2t.net/addgene:1572 ; RRID:Addgene_1572)
