>Addgene plasmid #1572 | L3607 | addgene partial sequence | sequence record 16709 | 1572_m13reverse
GNGTNACTGATCTTCTAACTAACTATTCTCATTTAAATTTTCAGAGCTTAAAAATGGCTGAANNCACTCA
CAACGATGGATACGCTAACAACTTGGAAATGAAATAAGCTTGGGCTGCAGGTCGGCTATAATAAGTTCTT
GAATAAAATAATTTTCCCGACAAAACATGAGTATTTCTTTCGAAAATAAAAGTGCAGGCTAATTAGAGAT
TATTCTGTAATTAACTGCATAATTTGTCACGTGCCATAGTTTTACATTCCACTACGTCATAGTTCTTAAA
ATACTAATCTCCTGAAAATAGAAGTAGGTGAAGAAAGTTTAATTATCAGTTCTAAAATGACAATTGATCT
TTGGAATATGTTCTGAAACTACCGATCATTGAACAGATGCTATTTGAATGATATAGAATTGTATATTTGC
AATTTCTGAAACGCGTTCTTAAAGGCACACAGATTAATTCAAAAGGGTCTGGCCGCAAAAAGGTTTATGG
TGGCCGATTTTGAGTTTTGTGTGTGATTGCTTTTTCACAATCAGTGTTTTCAGGATTATGTGATGAACTA
GATCTTCAAGTTTCGTTACATTTCATATGTTTTCGGAACTCACGAAGTACATATTGGGTATTGTGCTCAA
AAAATTCAGCAATCAGCTTCGCTCCGCTGACTTTAGAACCCAAAAAAATAGTATGGCCAAACTGACTGTG
TTACGATCATTTCAATTTTTCAATACATATTTAAGATTTCTAAGAGTAAGAAGGTCAAAAACTGTTCTGG
AATACATATATATTTTTCAGGTTACAATTAGTCAAAAAGTGCACTGAAATATACGTTTTAATTTCACGAA
TAACCCAATTAGTTCAATGTATTTTTGGTCAACCAACGTTAAAGTTTGGCTTCCANCCNATTATCATTTC
TGATCNACCACNATGTTTTTTCNTTATCTGCAAGTTAATTTTTTATTTTTATCCNGATGTTNGGCATATT
TTTCAATTCTTCACTAGCGCCCACTTCNTGCNCTTCCGGCGCCCTGANCNAATGCATCTGGTGCAGAATN
GNAAGACCATCCCNCCTGNTTNCTCCNAGATCNGAGAAATGATAAACCGAGAAAGACCNGNGATANGACA
CNGTGCCACAANCCCAACTGGACTGGACNGNGGCACNNTGGGCCNCAAAAGATGCGAGGGGGCACCCCCC
NCNGAAATTGAAACNAACCAACNAAAGGGGTGGGGCNCTATTTAAAAAATGCCCAAATCCCNTTGGNAAA
NTTTCCCCCNAAATTCCCCCCCTTTTTTTTNACGGGAAAACCNGCCCCAAAAAANAAGNNGGTTCCCCCC
NNCCCGGGGGGNCANAANNAACCCCCCCCCCCCCNAAAANNNNTAANCCNCCCCCCNN
